>Addgene plasmid #188327 | pJJS004 | addgene full sequence | sequence record 370750 | Addgene NGS Result
CACCTAAATTGTAAGCGTTAATATTTTGTTAAAATTCGCGTTAAATTTTTGTTAAATCAGCTCATTTTTT
AACCAATAGGCCGAAATCGGCAAAATCCCTTATAAATCAAAAGAATAGACCGAGATAGGGT
[37 nt withheld, positions 132-168]
AAAGAACGTGGACTCCAACGTCAAAGG
[49 nt withheld, positions 196-244]
T
[91 nt withheld, positions 246-336]
G
[124 nt withheld, positions 338-461]
CCCATTCGCCATTCAGGCTGCGCAACTGTTGGGAAGGGCGATCGGTGCGGGCCTCTTCGCTATTACGCCA
GCTGGCGAAAGGGGGATGTGCTGCAAGGCGATTAAGTTGGGTAACGCCAGGGTTTTCCCAGTCACGACGT
TGTAAAACGACGGCCAGTGAATTGTAATACGACTCACTATAGGGCGAATTGGGGCAGCGGTGGCAGTGGA
GGTACCGGCGGAAGCGGTATGTCCAAGGGAGAGGAGGACAACATGGCCATCATCAAGGAGTTCATGCGTT
TCAAGGTCCACATGGAGGGATCAGTCAACGGACACGAGTTCGAGATCGAGGGAGAGGGAGAGGGACGTCC
ATACGAGGGAACCCAAACCGCCAAGCTCAAGGTAAGTTTAAACATATATATACTAACTAACCCTGATTAT
TTAAATTTTCAGGTCACCAAGGGAGGACCACTCCCATTCGCCTGGGACATCCTCTCCCCACAATTCATGT
ACGGATCAAAGGCCTACGTCAAGCACCCAGCCGACATCCCAGACTACCTCAAGCTCTCCTTCCCAGAGGG
ATTCAAGTGGGAGCGTGTCATGAACTTCGAGGACGGAGGAGTCGTCACCGTCACCCAAGACTCCTCCCTC
CAAGACGGAGAGTTCATCTACAAGGTAAGTTTAAACAGTTCGGTACTAACTAACCATACATATTTAAATT
TTCAGGTCAAGCTCCGTGGAACCAACTTCCCATCCGACGGACCAGTCATGCAAAAGAAGACCATGGGATG
GGAGGCCTCCTCCGAGCGTATGTACCCAGAGGACGGAGCCCTCAAGGGAGAGATCAAGCAACGTCTCAAG
CTCAAGGACGGAGGACACTACGACGCCGAGGTCAAGACCACCTACAAGGCCAAGAAGCCAGTCCAACTCC
CAGGTAAGTTTAAACATGATTTTACTAACTAACTAATCTGATTTAAATTTTCAGGAGCCTACAACGTCAA
CATCAAGCTCGACATCACCTCCCACAACGAGGACTACACCATCGTCGAGCAATACGAGCGTGCCGAGGGA
CGTCACTCCACCGGAGGAATGGACGAGCTCTACAAGGGATTCTCCGAGACCGTCGACCTCATGCTCAACC
TCCAATCCAACAAGGAGGGATCCGTCGACCTCAAGAACGTCTCCGCCGTCCCAAAGGAGAAGACCACCCT
CAAGGTAAGTTTAAACATATATATACTAACTAACCCTGATTATTTAAATTTTCAGGACCCATCCAAGCCA
CCAGCCAAGGCCCAAGTCGTCGGATGGCCACCAGTCCGTAACTACCGTAAGAACATGATGACCCAACAAA
AGACCTCCTCCGCGGTGGAGCTCCAGCTTTTGTTCCCTTTAGTGAGGGTTAATTTCGAGCTTGGCGTAAT
CATGGTCATAGCTGTTTCCTGTGTGAAATTGTTATCCGCTCACAATTCCACACAACATACGAGCCGGAAG
CATAAAGTGTAAAGCCTGGGGTGCCTAATGAGTGAGCTAACTCACATTAATTGCGTTGCGCTCACTGCCC
GCTTTCCAGTCGGGAAACCTGTCGTGCCAGCTGCATTAATGAATCGGCCAACGCGCGGGGAGAGGCGGTT
TGCGTATTGGGCGCTCTTCCGCTTCCTCGCTCACTGACTCGCTGCGCTCGGTCGTTCGGCTGCGGCGAGC
GGTATCAGCTCACTCAAAGGCGGTAATACGGTTATCCACAGAATCAGGGGATAACGCAGGAAAGAACATG
TGAGCAAAAGGCCAGCAAAAGGCCAGGAACCGTAAAAAGGCCGCGTTGCTGGCGTTTTTCCATAGGCTCC
GCCCCCCTGACGAGCATCACAAAAATCGACGCTCAAGTCAGAGGTGGCGAAACCCGACAGGACTATAAAG
ATACCAGGCGTTTCCCCCTGGAAGCTCCCTCGTGCGCTCTCCTGTTCCGACCCTGCCGCTTACCGGATAC
CTGTCCGCCTTTCTCCCTTCGGGAAGCGTGGCGCTTTCTCATAGCTCACGCTGTAGGTATCTCAGTTCGG
TGTAGGTCGTTCGCTCCAAGCTGGGCTGTGTGCACGAACCCCCCGTTCAGCCCGACCGCTGCGCCTTATC
CGGTAACTATCGTCTTGAGTCCAACCCGGTAAGACACGACTTATCGCCACTGGCAGCAGCCACTGGTAAC
AGGATTAGCAGAGCGAGGTATGTAGGCGGTGCTACAGAGTTCTTGAAGTGGTGGCCTAACTACGGCTACA
CTAGAAGAACAGTATTTGGTATCTGCGCTCTGCTGAAGCCAGTTACCTTCGGAAAAAGAGTTGGTAGCTC
TTGATCCGGCAAACAAACCACCGCTGGTAGCGGTGGTTTTTTTGTTTGCAAGCAGCAGATTACGCGCAGA
AAAAAAGGATCTCAAGAAGATCCTTTGATCTTTTCTACGGGGTCTGACGCTCAGTGGAACGAAAACTCAC
GTTAAGGGATTTTGGTCATGAGATTATCAAAAAGGATCTTCACCTAGATCCTTTTAAATTAAAAATGAAG
TTTTAAATCAATCTAAAGTATATATGAGTAAACTTGGTCTGACAGTTACCAATGCTTAATCAGTGAGGCA
CCTATCTCAGCGATCTGTCTATTTCGTTCATCCATAGTTGCCTGACTCCCCGTCGTGTAGATAACTACGA
TACGGGAGGGCTTACCATCTGGCCCCAGTGCTGCAATGATACCGCGAGACCCACGCTCACCGGCTCCAGA
TTTATCAGCAATAAACCAGCCAGCCGGAAGGGCCGAGCGCAGAAGTGGTCCTGCAACTTTATCCGCCTCC
ATCCAGTCTATTAATTGTTGCCGGGAAGCTAGAGTAAGTAGTTCGCCAGTTAATAGTTTGCGCAACGTTG
TTGCCATTGCTACAGGCATCGTGGTGTCACGCTCGTCGTTTGGTATGGCTTCATTCAGCTCCGGTTCCCA
ACGATCAAGGCGAGTTACATGATCCCCCATGTTGTGCAAAAAAGCGGTTAGCTCCTTCGGTCCTCCGATC
GTTGTCAGAAGTAAGTTGGCCGCAGTGTTATCACTCATGGTTATGGCAGCACTGCATAATTCTCTTACTG
TCATGCCATCCGTAAGATGCTTTTCTGTGACTGGTGAGTACTCAACCAAGTCATTCTGAGAATAGTGTAT
GCGGCGACCGAGTTGCTCTTGCCCGGCGTCAATACGGGATAATACCGCGCCACATAGCAGAACTTTAAAA
GTGCTCATCATTGGAAAACGTTCTTCGGGGCGAAAACTCTCAAGGATCTTACCGCTGTTGAGATCCAGTT
CGATGTAACCCACTCGTGCACCCAACTGATCTTCAGCATCTTTTACTTTCACCAGCGTTTCTGGGTGAGC
AAAAACAGGAAGGCAAAATGCCGCAAAAAAGGGAATAAGGGCGACACGGAAATGTTGAATACTCATACTC
TTCCTTTTTCAATATTATTGAAGCATTTATCAGGGTTATTGTCTCATGAGCGGATACATATTTGAATGTA
TTTAGAAAAATAAACAAATAGGGGTTCCGCGCACATTTCCCCGAAAAGTGC
Features (pLannotate 1.2.2; 13 found; start..end, strand, type, name):
     33..461     -  rep_origin     f1 ori (sequence partly withheld): f1 bacteriophage origin of replication; arrow indicates direction of (+) strand synthesis
    466..623     -  CDS            lacZα (fragment): LacZα fragment of β-galactosidase; lacZ fragment
    626..644     +  promoter       T7 promoter: promoter for bacteriophage T7 RNA polymerase
    693..1547    +  CDS            mCherry: mCherry is a basic (constitutively fluorescent) red fluorescent protein published in 2004, derived from Discosoma sp.. It is reported to be a very rapidly-maturing monomer with low acid sensitivity.
   1545..1811    +  CDS            IAA7 (fragment): IAA7_ARATH - Also known as AXR2. Experimental evidence at protein level: Swiss-Prot protein existence level 1. Aux/IAA proteins are short-lived transcriptional factors that function as repressors of early auxin response genes at low auxin concentrations. Repression is thought to result from the interaction with auxin response factors (ARFs), proteins that bind to the auxin- responsive promoter element (AuxRE). Formation of heterodimers with ARF proteins may alter their ability to modulate early auxin response genes expression. From Arabidopsis thaliana (Mouse-ear cress).
   1827..1845    -  promoter       T3 promoter: promoter for bacteriophage T3 RNA polymerase
   1890..1906    -  protein_bind   lac operator: The lac repressor binds to the lac operator to inhibit transcription in E. coli. This inhibition can be relieved by adding lactose or isopropyl-β-D-thiogalactopyranoside (IPTG). lac repressor encoded by lacI
   1914..1944    -  promoter       lac promoter: promoter for the E. coli lac operon
   1959..1980    -  protein_bind   CAP binding site: CAP binding activates transcription in the presence of cAMP. E. coli catabolite activator protein
   1993..2085    -  CDS            lacI (fragment): lac repressor; lacI; The lac repressor binds to the lac operator to inhibit transcription in E. coli. This inhibition can be relieved by adding lactose or isopropyl-β-D-thiogalactopyranoside (IPTG).
   2268..2856    -  rep_origin     ori: high-copy-number ColE1/pMB1/pBR322/pUC origin of replication
   3027..3887    -  CDS            AmpR: β-lactamase; bla; confers resistance to ampicillin, carbenicillin, and related antibiotics
   3888..3992    -  promoter       AmpR promoter: bla
