[The description below was written by a language model from this plasmid's Addgene catalogue record and pLannotate feature annotations shown in this document.]
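Description:
pJJS004 is a small, high-copy cloning plasmid built on pBluescript SK(+) that serves as a PCR template rather than as an expression vector in its own right. The sequenced record is about 4.0 kb. It is propagated in E. coli through the ColE1/pUC-type origin and selected with ampicillin via the β-lactamase gene and its native promoter. The backbone also retains the f1 phage origin, along with the usual pBluescript remnants around the cloning site: lacZα and lacI fragments, the lac promoter, operator and CAP site, and flanking T7 and T3 promoters. M13 forward and reverse sites are listed for sequencing across the insert.

The roughly 1.15 kb insert, assembled by Gibson cloning, is a Linker::mCherry::mIAA7 cassette. In the feature table the mCherry coding sequence runs directly into a fragment of Arabidopsis thaliana IAA7, an Aux/IAA protein; this fragment is the mIAA7 auxin-inducible degron. The short linker presumably lies just upstream of mCherry but is not separately annotated. The mCherry portion was derived from an earlier plasmid. No C. elegans promoter or 3′ UTR is annotated, which fits the intended use: the cassette is amplified with primers carrying homology arms to produce repair templates for homology-directed repair, so that an endogenous C. elegans gene is tagged in frame. The resulting fusion protein can be followed by red fluorescence. In the general auxin-inducible degradation approach, it can also be depleted on demand by adding auxin in animals expressing the plant TIR1 F-box protein. The associated work presents mIAA7 as a degron that improves auxin-mediated degradation in C. elegans.
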