Addgene plasmid #188327: pJJS004
Purpose: PCR template for repair templates to tag a gene with a mCherry and mIAA7 AID degron using homology-directed repair for C. elegans.
Depositing lab: Mike Boxem. Depositing organization: Utrecht University. Publication: The mIAA7 degron improves auxin-mediated degradation in C. elegans. Sepers JJ, Verstappen NHM, Vo AA, Ragle JM, Ruijtenberg S, Ward JD, Boxem M. G3 (Bethesda). 2022 Aug 27. pii: 6677660. doi: 10.1093/g3journal/jkac222. PubMed 36029236.
Backbone
  Vector backbone: pBluescript SK (+)
  Backbone size w/o insert (bp): 2863
  Vector type: Bacterial Expression
Growth in bacteria
  Bacterial resistance: Ampicillin, 100 μg/mL
  Growth temperature: 37°C
  Growth strain: DH5alpha
  Copy number: High Copy
Gene/Insert
  Gene/Insert name: Linker::mCherry::mIAA7
  Species: C. elegans (nematode)
  Insert size (bp): 1149
  Cloning method: Gibson Cloning
  Sequencing primers: 5′ M13 forward; 3′ M13 reverse
Resource information
  A portion of this plasmid was derived from a plasmid made by: mCherry origin: pJJR83 (Addgene #75028)
Terms and licenses: Academic/Nonprofit Terms; Industry Terms: Not Available to Industry
How to cite: pJJS004 was a gift from Mike Boxem (Addgene plasmid # 188327 ; http://n2t.net/addgene:188327 ; RRID:Addgene_188327)
