>Addgene plasmid #188327 | pJJS004 | depositor partial sequence | sequence record 365658 | mIAA7 degron
GGATTCTCCGAGACCGTCGACCTCATGCTCAACCTCCAATCCAACAAGGAGGGATCCGTCGACCTCAAGA
ACGTCTCCGCCGTCCCAAAGGAGAAGACCACCCTCAAGGTAAGTTTAAACATATATATACTAACTAACCC
TGATTATTTAAATTTTCAGGACCCATCCAAGCCACCAGCCAAGGCCCAAGTCGTCGGATGGCCACCAGTC
CGTAACTACCGTAAGAACATGATGACCCAACAAAAGACCTCCTCC
