>Addgene plasmid #188327 | pJJS004 | depositor partial sequence | sequence record 365659 | mCherry
ATGTCCAAGGGAGAGGAGGACAACATGGCCATCATCAAGGAGTTCATGCGTTTCAAGGTCCACATGGAGG
GATCAGTCAACGGACACGAGTTCGAGATCGAGGGAGAGGGAGAGGGACGTCCATACGAGGGAACCCAAAC
CGCCAAGCTCAAGGTAAGTTTAAACATATATATACTAACTAACCCTGATTATTTAAATTTTCAGGTCACC
AAGGGAGGACCACTCCCATTCGCCTGGGACATCCTCTCCCCACAATTCATGTACGGATCAAAGGCCTACG
TCAAGCACCCAGCCGACATCCCAGACTACCTCAAGCTCTCCTTCCCAGAGGGATTCAAGTGGGAGCGTGT
CATGAACTTCGAGGACGGAGGAGTCGTCACCGTCACCCAAGACTCCTCCCTCCAAGACGGAGAGTTCATC
TACAAGGTAAGTTTAAACAGTTCGGTACTAACTAACCATACATATTTAAATTTTCAGGTCAAGCTCCGTG
GAACCAACTTCCCATCCGACGGACCAGTCATGCAAAAGAAGACCATGGGATGGGAGGCCTCCTCCGAGCG
TATGTACCCAGAGGACGGAGCCCTCAAGGGAGAGATCAAGCAACGTCTCAAGCTCAAGGACGGAGGACAC
TACGACGCCGAGGTCAAGACCACCTACAAGGCCAAGAAGCCAGTCCAACTCCCAGGTAAGTTTAAACATG
ATTTTACTAACTAACTAATCTGATTTAAATTTTCAGGAGCCTACAACGTCAACATCAAGCTCGACATCAC
CTCCCACAACGAGGACTACACCATCGTCGAGCAATACGAGCGTGCCGAGGGACGTCACTCCACCGGAGGA
ATGGACGAGCTCTACAAG
